LOCUS       Exported 7110 bp ds-DNA circular SYN 12-MAY-2021
DEFINITION  Optogenetics.
ACCESSION   .
VERSION     .
KEYWORDS    pAAV-CaMKIIa-ChRmine-eYFP-WPRE
SOURCE      synthetic DNA construct
  ORGANISM  synthetic DNA construct
REFERENCE   1 (bases 1 to 7110)
  AUTHORS   Marshel JH, Kim YS, Machado TA, Quirin S, Benson B, Kadmon J, Raja
            C, Chibukhchyan A, Ramakrishnan C, Inoue M, Shane JC, McKnight DJ,
            Yoshizawa S, Kato HE, Ganguli S, Deisseroth K
  TITLE     Cortical layer-specific critical dynamics triggering perception.
  JOURNAL   Science. 2019 Aug 9;365(6453). pii: science.aaw5202. doi:
            10.1126/science.aaw5202. Epub 2019 Jul 18.
  PUBMED    31320556
REFERENCE   2 (bases 1 to 7110)
  AUTHORS   .
  TITLE     Direct Submission
  JOURNAL   Exported May 12, 2021 from SnapGene Server 1.1.58
            http://www.snapgene.com
FEATURES             Location/Qualifiers
     source          1..7110
                     /organism="synthetic DNA construct"
                     /mol_type="other DNA"
     repeat_region   6..135
                     /label=AAV2 ITR (alternate)
                     /note="Functional equivalent of wild-type AAV2 ITR"
     promoter        154..1442
                     /label=CaMKII promoter
                     /note="promoter for the mouse calcium/calmodulin-dependent
                     kinase II alpha subunit"
     regulatory      1475..1484
                     /regulatory_class="other"
                     /note="vertebrate consensus sequence for strong initiation
                     of translation (Kozak, 1987)"
     CDS             2477..3190
                     /codon_start=1
                     /product="enhanced YFP"
                     /label=EYFP
                     /note="mammalian codon-optimized"
                     /translation="VSKGEELFTGVVPILVELDGDVNGHKFSVSGEGEGDATYGKLTLK
                     FICTTGKLPVPWPTLVTTFGYGLQCFARYPDHMKQHDFFKSAMPEGYVQERTIFFKDDG
                     NYKTRAEVKFEGDTLVNRIELKGIDFKEDGNILGHKLEYNYNSHNVYIMADKQKNGIKV
                     NFKIRHNIEDGSVQLADHYQQNTPIGDGPVLLPDNHYLSYQSALSKDPNEKRDHMVLLE
                     FVTAAGITLGMDELYK"
     primer_bind     complement(2519..2540)
                     /label=EGFP-N
                     /note="EGFP, reverse primer"
     primer_bind     complement(2780..2799)
                     /label=EXFP-R
                     /note="For distinguishing EGFP variants, reverse primer"
     primer_bind     3127..3148
                     /label=EGFP-C
                     /note="EGFP, forward primer"
     misc_feature    3242..3830
                     /label=WPRE
                     /note="woodchuck hepatitis virus posttranscriptional
                     regulatory element"
     primer_bind     complement(3295..3315)
                     /label=WPRE-R
                     /note="WPRE, reverse primer"
     CDS             complement(3713..3724)
                     /codon_start=1
                     /product="Factor Xa recognition and cleavage site"
                     /label=Factor Xa site
                     /translation="IEGR"
     polyA_signal    3862..4338
                     /label=hGH poly(A) signal
                     /note="human growth hormone polyadenylation signal"
     primer_bind     complement(4061..4080)
                     /label=hGH-PA-R
                     /note="Human growth hormone terminator, reverse primer"
     repeat_region   4378..4518
                     /label=AAV2 ITR
                     /note="inverted terminal repeat of adeno-associated virus
                     serotype 2"
     repeat_region   4378..4507
                     /label=AAV2 ITR
     rep_origin      4593..5048
                     /direction=RIGHT
                     /label=f1 ori
                     /note="f1 bacteriophage origin of replication; arrow
                     indicates direction of (+) strand synthesis"
     primer_bind     complement(4680..4699)
                     /label=F1ori-R
                     /note="F1 origin, reverse primer"
     primer_bind     4890..4911
                     /label=F1ori-F
                     /note="F1 origin, forward primer"
     primer_bind     complement(5065..5084)
                     /label=pRS-marker
                     /note="pRS vectors, use to sequence yeast selectable
                     marker"
     primer_bind     5184..5206
                     /label=pGEX 3'
                     /note="pGEX vectors, reverse primer"
     primer_bind     complement(5244..5262)
                     /label=pBRforEco
                     /note="pBR322 vectors, upsteam of EcoRI site, forward
                     primer"
     promoter        5330..5434
                     /gene="bla"
                     /label=AmpR promoter
     CDS             5435..6295
                     /codon_start=1
                     /gene="bla"
                     /product="beta-lactamase"
                     /label=AmpR
                     /note="confers resistance to ampicillin, carbenicillin, and
                     related antibiotics"
                     /translation="MSIQHFRVALIPFFAAFCLPVFAHPETLVKVKDAEDQLGARVGYI
                     ELDLNSGKILESFRPEERFPMMSTFKVLLCGAVLSRIDAGQEQLGRRIHYSQNDLVEYS
                     PVTEKHLTDGMTVRELCSAAITMSDNTAANLLLTTIGGPKELTAFLHNMGDHVTRLDRW
                     EPELNEAIPNDERDTTMPVAMATTLRKLLTGELLTLASRQQLIDWMEADKVAGPLLRSA
                     LPAGWFIADKSGAGERGSRGIIAALGPDGKPSRIVVIYTTGSQATMDERNRQIAEIGAS
                     LIKHW"
     primer_bind     complement(5653..5672)
                     /label=Amp-R
                     /note="Ampicillin resistance gene, reverse primer"
     rep_origin      6466..7054
                     /direction=RIGHT
                     /label=ori
                     /note="high-copy-number ColE1/pMB1/pBR322/pUC origin of
                     replication"
     primer_bind     6955..6974
                     /label=pBR322ori-F
                     /note="pBR322 origin, forward primer"
ORIGIN
        1 catgtcctgc aggcagctgc gcgctcgctc gctcactgag gccgcccggg cgtcgggcga
       61 cctttggtcg cccggcctca gtgagcgagc gagcgcgcag agagggagtg gccaactcca
      121 tcactagggg ttcctgcggc cgcacgcgtt taacattatg gccttaggtc acttcatctc
      181 catggggttc ttcttctgat tttctagaaa atgagatggg ggtgcagaga gcttcctcag
      241 tgacctgccc agggtcacat cagaaatgtc agagctagaa cttgaactca gattactaat
      301 cttaaattcc atgccttggg ggcatgcaag tacgatatac agaaggagtg aactcattag
      361 ggcagatgac caatgagttt aggaaagaag agtccagggc agggtacatc tacaccaccc
      421 gcccagccct gggtgagtcc agccacgttc acctcattat agttgcctct ctccagtcct
      481 accttgacgg gaagcacaag cagaaactgg gacaggagcc ccaggagacc aaatcttcat
      541 ggtccctctg ggaggatggg tggggagagc tgtggcagag gcctcaggag gggccctgct
      601 gctcagtggt gacagatagg ggtgagaaag cagacagagt cattccgtca gcattctggg
      661 tctgtttggt acttcttctc acgctaaggt ggcggtgtga tatgcacaat ggctaaaaag
      721 cagggagagc tggaaagaaa caaggacaga gacagaggcc aagtcaacca gaccaattcc
      781 cagaggaagc aaagaaacca ttacagagac tacaaggggg aagggaagga gagatgaatt
      841 agcttcccct gtaaacctta gaacccagct gttgccaggg caacggggca atacctgtct
      901 cttcagagga gatgaagttg ccagggtaac tacatcctgt ctttctcaag gaccatccca
      961 gaatgtggca cccactagcc gttaccatag caactgcctc tttgccccac ttaatcccat
     1021 cccgtctgtt aaaagggccc tatagttgga ggtgggggag gtaggaagag cgatgatcac
     1081 ttgtggacta agtttgttcg catccccttc tccaaccccc tcagtacatc accctggggg
     1141 aacagggtcc acttgctcct gggcccacac agtcctgcag tattgtgtat ataaggccag
     1201 ggcaaagagg agcaggtttt aaagtgaaag gcaggcaggt gttggggagg cagttaccgg
     1261 ggcaacggga acagggcgtt tcggaggtgg ttgccatggg gacctggatg ctgacgaagg
     1321 ctcgcgaggc tgtgagcagc cacagtgccc tgctcagaag ccccaagctc gtcagtcaag
     1381 ccggttctcc gtttgcactc aggagcacgg gcaggcgagt ggcccctagt tctgggggca
     1441 gctctagagc ggtaccggat ccccgggtac cggtgccacc atggcacacg caccaggcac
     1501 cgaccagatg ttctacgtgg gcacaatgga cggctggtat ctggatacca agctgaactc
     1561 cgtggccatc ggcgcccact ggtcttgctt tatcgtgctg acaatcacca cattctacct
     1621 gggctatgag tcctggacat ctcggggccc tagcaagaga acctcctttt acgccggcta
     1681 tcaggaggag cagaacctgg ccctgtttgt gaatttcttt gccatgctga gctacttcgg
     1741 caagatcgtg gccgacacac tgggccacaa cttcggcgat gtgggcccct tcatcatcgg
     1801 cttcggcaat tacaggtatg ccgactacat gctgacctgc ccaatgctgg tgtacgatct
     1861 gctgtatcag ctgagggccc cctatcgcgt gtcttgtagc gccatcatct ttgccatcct
     1921 gatgtctggc gtgctggccg agttctacgc agagggcgac cctaggctga ggaatggcgc
     1981 ctacgcctgg tatggctttg gctgtttctg gtttatcttc gcctactcta tcgtgatgag
     2041 catcgtggcc aagcagtata gccggctggc ccagctggcc caggatacag gcgccgagca
     2101 cagcctgcac gtgctgaagt tcgccgtgtt taccttctcc atgctgtgga ttctgtttcc
     2161 cctggtgtgg gccatctgcc ctagaggctt cggctggatc gacgataact ggacagaggt
     2221 ggcccactgc gtgtgcgaca tcgtggccaa gtcctgttac ggctttgccc tggcccggtt
     2281 cagaaagacc tatgatgagg agctgtttcg gctgctggag cagctgggac acgacgagga
     2341 tgagttccag aagctggagc tggatatgag gctgagcagc aatggcgagc gcctgcggag
     2401 actgtctgcg gccgccaaga gcaggatcac cagcgagggc gagtacatcc ccctggacca
     2461 gatcgacatc aacgtggtga gcaagggcga ggagctgttc accggggtgg tgcccatcct
     2521 ggtcgagctg gacggcgacg taaacggcca caagttcagc gtgtccggcg agggcgaggg
     2581 cgatgccacc tacggcaagc tgaccctgaa gttcatctgc accaccggca agctgcccgt
     2641 gccctggccc accctcgtga ccaccttcgg ctacggcctg cagtgcttcg cccgctaccc
     2701 cgaccacatg aagcagcacg acttcttcaa gtccgccatg cccgaaggct acgtccagga
     2761 gcgcaccatc ttcttcaagg acgacggcaa ctacaagacc cgcgccgagg tgaagttcga
     2821 gggcgacacc ctggtgaacc gcatcgagct gaagggcatc gacttcaagg aggacggcaa
     2881 catcctgggg cacaagctgg agtacaacta caacagccac aacgtctata tcatggccga
     2941 caagcagaag aacggcatca aggtgaactt caagatccgc cacaacatcg aggacggcag
     3001 cgtgcagctc gccgaccact accagcagaa cacccccatc ggcgacggcc ccgtgctgct
     3061 gcccgacaac cactacctga gctaccagtc cgccctgagc aaagacccca acgagaagcg
     3121 cgatcacatg gtcctgctgg agttcgtgac cgccgccggg atcactctcg gcatggacga
     3181 gctgtacaag ttctgctacg agaacgaggt gtaatgagaa ttcgatatca agcttatcga
     3241 taatcaacct ctggattaca aaatttgtga aagattgact ggtattctta actatgttgc
     3301 tccttttacg ctatgtggat acgctgcttt aatgcctttg tatcatgcta ttgcttcccg
     3361 tatggctttc attttctcct ccttgtataa atcctggttg ctgtctcttt atgaggagtt
     3421 gtggcccgtt gtcaggcaac gtggcgtggt gtgcactgtg tttgctgacg caacccccac
     3481 tggttgggga attgccacca cctgtcagct cctttccgga actttcgctt tccccctccc
     3541 tattgccacg gcggaactca tcgccgcctg ccttgcccgc tgctggacag gggctcggct
     3601 gttgggcact gacaattccg tggtgttgtc ggggaaatca tcgtcctttc cttggctgct
     3661 cgcctatgtt gccacctgga ttctgcgcgg gacgtccttc tgctacgtcc cttcggccct
     3721 caatccagcg gaccttcctt cccgcggcct gctgccggct ctgcggcctc ttccgcgtct
     3781 tcgccttcgc cctcagacga gtcggatctc cctttgggcc gcctccccgc atcgataccg
     3841 agcgctgctc gagagatcta cgggtggcat ccctgtgacc cctccccagt gcctctcctg
     3901 gccctggaag ttgccactcc agtgcccacc agccttgtcc taataaaatt aagttgcatc
     3961 attttgtctg actaggtgtc cttctataat attatggggt ggaggggggt ggtatggagc
     4021 aaggggcaag ttgggaagac aacctgtagg gcctgcgggg tctattggga accaagctgg
     4081 agtgcagtgg cacaatcttg gctcactgca atctccgcct cctgggttca agcgattctc
     4141 ctgcctcagc ctcccgagtt gttgggattc caggcatgca tgaccaggct cagctaattt
     4201 ttgttttttt ggtagagacg gggtttcacc atattggcca ggctggtctc caactcctaa
     4261 tctcaggtga tctacccacc ttggcctccc aaattgctgg gattacaggc gtgaaccact
     4321 gctcccttcc ctgtccttct gattttgtag gtaaccacgt gcggaccgag cggccgcagg
     4381 aacccctagt gatggagttg gccactccct ctctgcgcgc tcgctcgctc actgaggccg
     4441 ggcgaccaaa ggtcgcccga cgcccgggct ttgcccgggc ggcctcagtg agcgagcgag
     4501 cgcgcagctg cctgcagggg cgcctgatgc ggtattttct ccttacgcat ctgtgcggta
     4561 tttcacaccg catannnnnn nnnnnnnnnn nnnnnnnnnn nnnnnnnnnn nnnnnnnnnn
     4621 nnnnnnnnnn nnnnnnnnnn nnnnnnnnnn nnnnnnnnnn nnnnnnnnnt nnnnnnnnnn
     4681 nnnnnnnnnn nnnnnnnnnn nnnnnnnnnn nnnnnncnnn nnnnnnnnnn nnnnnnnnnn
     4741 nnnnnnnnnn nnnnnnnnnn nnnnnnnnnn nnnnnnnnnn nnnnnnnnnn nnnnnnnnnn
     4801 nnnnnnnnnn nnnnnnnnnn nnnnnnnnnn nnnnnnnnnn nnnnnnnnnn nnnnnnnncc
     4861 tttgacgttg gagtccacgt tctttaatag tggactcttg ttccaaactg gaacaacact
     4921 caactctatc tcgggctatt cttttgattt ataagggatt ttgccgattt cggtctattg
     4981 gttaaaaaat gagctgattt aacaaaaatt taacgcgaat tttaacaaaa tattaacgtt
     5041 tacaatttta tggtgcactc tcagtacaat ctgctctgat gccgcatagt taagccagcc
     5101 ccgacacccg ccaacacccg ctgacgcgcc ctgacgggct tgtctgctcc cggcatccgc
     5161 ttacagacaa gctgtgaccg tctccgggag ctgcatgtgt cagaggtttt caccgtcatc
     5221 accgaaacgc gcgagacgaa agggcctcgt gatacgccta tttttatagg ttaatgtcat
     5281 gataataatg gtttcttaga cgtcaggtgg cacttttcgg ggaaatgtgc gcggaacccc
     5341 tatttgttta tttttctaaa tacattcaaa tatgtatccg ctcatgagac aataaccctg
     5401 ataaatgctt caataatatt gaaaaaggaa gagtatgagt attcaacatt tccgtgtcgc
     5461 ccttattccc ttttttgcgg cattttgcct tcctgttttt gctcacccag aaacgctggt
     5521 gaaagtaaaa gatgctgaag atcagttggg tgcacgagtg ggttacatcg aactggatct
     5581 caacagcggt aagatccttg agagttttcg ccccgaagaa cgttttccaa tgatgagcac
     5641 ttttaaagtt ctgctatgtg gcgcggtatt atcccgtatt gacgccgggc aagagcaact
     5701 cggtcgccgc atacactatt ctcagaatga cttggttgag tactcaccag tcacagaaaa
     5761 gcatcttacg gatggcatga cagtaagaga attatgcagt gctgccataa ccatgagtga
     5821 taacactgcg gccaacttac ttctgacaac gatcggagga ccgaaggagc taaccgcttt
     5881 tttgcacaac atgggggatc atgtaactcg ccttgatcgt tgggaaccgg agctgaatga
     5941 agccatacca aacgacgagc gtgacaccac gatgcctgta gcaatggcaa caacgttgcg
     6001 caaactatta actggcgaac tacttactct agcttcccgg caacaattaa tagactggat
     6061 ggaggcggat aaagttgcag gaccacttct gcgctcggcc cttccggctg gctggtttat
     6121 tgctgataaa tctggagccg gtgagcgtgg gtctcgcggt atcattgcag cactggggcc
     6181 agatggtaag ccctcccgta tcgtagttat ctacacgacg gggagtcagg caactatgga
     6241 tgaacgaaat agacagatcg ctgagatagg tgcctcactg attaagcatt ggtaactgtc
     6301 agaccaagtt tactcatata tactttagat tgatttaaaa cttcattttt aatttaaaag
     6361 gatctaggtg aagatccttt ttgataatct catgaccaaa atcccttaac gtgagttttc
     6421 gttccactga gcgtcagacc ccgtagaaaa gatcaaagga tcttcttgag atcctttttt
     6481 tctgcgcgta atctgctgct tgcaaacaaa aaaaccaccg ctaccagcgg tggtttgttt
     6541 gccggatcaa gagctaccaa ctctttttcc gaaggtaact ggcttcagca gagcgcagat
     6601 accaaatact gttcttctag tgtagccgta gttaggccac cacttcaaga actctgtagc
     6661 accgcctaca tacctcgctc tgctaatcct gttaccagtg gctgctgcca gtggcgataa
     6721 gtcgtgtctt accgggttgg actcaagacg atagttaccg gataaggcgc agcggtcggg
     6781 ctgaacgggg ggttcgtgca cacagcccag cttggagcga acgacctaca ccgaactgag
     6841 atacctacag cgtgagctat gagaaagcgc cacgcttccc gaagggagaa aggcggacag
     6901 gtatccggta agcggcaggg tcggaacagg agagcgcacg agggagcttc cagggggaaa
     6961 cgcctggtat ctttatagtc ctgtcgggtt tcgccacctc tgacttgagc gtcgattttt
     7021 gtgatgctcg tcaggggggc ggagcctatg gaaaaacgcc agcaacgcgg cctttttacg
     7081 gttcctggcc ttttgctggc cttttgctca
//
