[The description below was written by a language model from this plasmid's Addgene catalogue record and the feature table of its GenBank file.]
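Description:
pAAV-CaMKIIa-ChRmine-eYFP-WPRE is a 7,110 bp circular AAV transfer plasmid built on the Stratagene pAAV-MCS backbone and intended for optogenetics. It is propagated in bacteria through a high-copy ColE1/pUC-type origin and selected with ampicillin via the bla (AmpR) gene. An f1 phage origin is also present in the backbone. The record lists a recombination-deficient growth strain, a common choice for plasmids carrying repeat-rich ITRs.

The expression cassette sits between two AAV2 inverted terminal repeats, which are the cis elements that allow the intervening DNA to be replicated and packaged into recombinant AAV particles when rep, cap and helper functions are supplied separately. Within the ITRs, the mouse CaMKIIa (calcium/calmodulin-dependent kinase II alpha) promoter, generally used to bias expression toward excitatory neurons, drives an open reading frame that begins at a Kozak consensus. That reading frame encodes ChRmine, an opsin recorded as originating from Tiarina fusus, fused at its C terminus to mammalian codon-optimized eYFP. The ChRmine coding region itself is not annotated in the feature table, but the unannotated interval between the Kozak sequence and the EYFP CDS matches its expected position, and the catalogue indicates the insert was cloned between BamHI and EcoRI sites. Downstream, a WPRE enhances transcript stability and expression, and a human growth hormone polyadenylation signal terminates the message. A short "Factor Xa site" annotated on the reverse strand inside the WPRE is most likely an incidental automated match.

The construct is used to produce AAV for neuronal delivery of ChRmine, with eYFP fluorescence marking the expressing cells and allowing light-driven control of their activity.
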