Addgene plasmid #130988: pAAV-CaMKIIa-ChRmine-eYFP-WPRE
Purpose: AAV vector to drive the expression of ChRmine-eYFP under the control of CamKIIa promoter
Depositing lab: Karl Deisseroth. Depositing organization: Stanford University. Publication: Cortical layer-specific critical dynamics triggering perception. Marshel JH, Kim YS, Machado TA, Quirin S, Benson B, Kadmon J, Raja C, Chibukhchyan A, Ramakrishnan C, Inoue M, Shane JC, McKnight DJ, Yoshizawa S, Kato HE, Ganguli S, Deisseroth K. Science. 2019 Aug 9;365(6453). pii: science.aaw5202. doi: 10.1126/science.aaw5202. Epub 2019 Jul 18. PubMed 31320556.
Backbone
  Vector backbone: pAAV-MCS
  Backbone manufacturer: Stratagene
  Vector type: AAV
Growth in bacteria
  Bacterial resistance: Ampicillin, 100 μg/mL
  Growth temperature: 37°C
  Growth strain: NEB Stable
  Copy number: High Copy
Gene/Insert
  Gene/Insert name: ChRmine
  Species: Tiarina fusus
  GenBank ID: MN194599
  Promoter: CaMKIIa
  Tag / fusion protein: eYFP (C terminal on insert)
  Cloning method: Restriction Enzyme; 5′ cloning site BamHI (not destroyed); 3′ cloning site EcoRI (not destroyed)
  Sequencing primers: 5′ CTGGATGCTGACGAAGGCTCG; 3′ GAATACCAGTCAATCTTTCAC
Terms and licenses: Academic/Nonprofit Terms; Industry Terms: Not Available to Industry
How to cite: pAAV-CaMKIIa-ChRmine-eYFP-WPRE was a gift from Karl Deisseroth (Addgene plasmid # 130988 ; http://n2t.net/addgene:130988 ; RRID:Addgene_130988)
